Addgene plasmid #83294: csd2_140-251/pET21a(+)
Purpose: csd2, construct:140-251, pET21a(+) C-tag
Depositing lab: SeWon Suh. Depositing organization: Seoul National University. Publication: Structural Basis of the Heterodimer Formation between Cell Shape-Determining Proteins Csd1 and Csd2 from Helicobacter pylori. An DR, Im HN, Jang JY, Kim HS, Kim J, Yoon HJ, Hesek D, Lee M, Mobashery S, Kim SJ, Suh SW. PLoS One. 2016 Oct 6;11(10):e0164243. doi: 10.1371/journal.pone.0164243. eCollection 2016. PubMed 27711177.
Backbone
  Vector backbone: pET21a(+)
  Backbone manufacturer: Novagen
  Backbone size w/o insert (bp): 5443
  Vector type: Bacterial Expression
Growth in bacteria
  Bacterial resistance: Ampicillin, 100 μg/mL
  Growth temperature: 37°C
  Growth strain: DH5alpha
  Copy number: High Copy
Gene/Insert
  Gene/Insert name: hp1544 (alt name: ToxR-activated gene (TagE))
  Species: H. pylori 26695 strain
  Insert size (bp): 336
  Mutation: deleted amino acids 1-139 and 252-308
  GenBank ID: AAD08583.1
  Tag / fusion protein: His tag (C terminal on backbone)
  Cloning method: Restriction Enzyme; 5′ cloning site Nde1 (unknown if destroyed); 3′ cloning site XhoI (unknown if destroyed)
  Sequencing primers: 5′ T7 promoter; 3′ T7 terminator
Terms and licenses: Academic/Nonprofit Terms; Industry Terms: Not Available to Industry
How to cite: csd2_140-251/pET21a(+) was a gift from SeWon Suh (Addgene plasmid # 83294 ; http://n2t.net/addgene:83294 ; RRID:Addgene_83294)
