[The description below was written by a language model from this plasmid's Addgene catalogue record and pLannotate feature annotations shown in this document.]
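Description:
csd2_140-251/pET21a(+) is a bacterial expression plasmid built on the Novagen pET21a(+) backbone for producing a truncated fragment of the Helicobacter pylori (strain 26695) cell shape-determining protein Csd2, the product of gene hp1544 (also annotated as ToxR-activated gene TagE). The 336 bp insert encodes residues 140–251 only, with amino acids 1–139 and 252–308 removed. It was cloned between the NdeI and XhoI sites so that the fragment reads into the backbone-encoded C-terminal His tag. The annotation software does not label the insert itself. It falls in the unannotated gap between the ribosome binding site and a six-codon histidine stretch, which the software reports as a partial "9xHis" match.

Expression follows the standard pET arrangement. A T7 promoter is followed by a lac operator and the phage T7 gene 10 ribosome binding site, and a T7 terminator sits downstream. The plasmid-borne lacI gene, under its own promoter, supplies repressor so that transcription stays off until IPTG is added in a host providing T7 RNA polymerase. The plasmid replicates from a pBR322/ColE1-type origin accompanied by the bom region and the rop gene. The catalogue lists it as high copy, although Rop normally moderates copy number. Selection is by ampicillin through β-lactamase, and an f1 origin allows single-stranded DNA production. The short tetracycline-resistance, SET1 and CAP-site hits appear to be remnants of backbone sequence rather than functional elements.

The His-tagged fragment is suited to affinity purification. The associated publication concerns the structural basis of Csd1–Csd2 heterodimer formation, which suggests use in structural and biochemical studies.
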