Features (pLannotate 1.2.2; 18 found; start..end, strand, type, name):
     58..646     +  rep_origin     ori: high-copy-number ColE1/pMB1/pBR322/pUC origin of replication
    832..974     -  misc_feature   bom: basis of mobility region from pBR322
   1076..1267    -  CDS            rop: Rop protein, which maintains plasmids at low copy number; rop
   1284..1664    +  CDS            YPB1_ECOLX: Protein predicted: Swiss-Prot protein existence level 4. From Escherichia coli.
   1736..2027    -  CDS            TcR (fragment): tetracycline efflux protein; tet; confers resistance to tetracycline
   2042..2063    -  protein_bind   CAP binding site: CAP binding activates transcription in the presence of cAMP. E. coli catabolite activator protein
   2076..3158    -  CDS            lacI: lac repressor; lacI; The lac repressor binds to the lac operator to inhibit transcription in E. coli. This inhibition can be relieved by adding lactose or isopropyl-β-D-thiogalactopyranoside (IPTG).
   3159..3236    -  promoter       lacI promoter: lacI
   3244..3523    -  CDS            TcR (fragment): tetracycline efflux protein; tet; confers resistance to tetracycline
   3545..3563    +  promoter       T7 promoter: promoter for bacteriophage T7 RNA polymerase
   3564..3588    +  protein_bind   lac operator: The lac repressor binds to the lac operator to inhibit transcription in E. coli. This inhibition can be relieved by adding lactose or isopropyl-β-D-thiogalactopyranoside (IPTG). lac repressor encoded by lacI
   3603..3625    +  RBS            RBS: efficient ribosome binding site from bacteriophage T7 gene 10 (Olins and Rangwala, 1989)
   3975..3992    +  CDS            9xHis (fragment): 9xHis affinity tag
   4002..4051    +  CDS            SET1 (fragment): solubility-enhancement tag derived from T7 phage gene 10B
   4059..4106    +  terminator     T7 terminator: transcription terminator for bacteriophage T7 RNA polymerase
   4143..4571    +  rep_origin     f1 ori (sequence partly withheld): f1 bacteriophage origin of replication; arrow indicates direction of (+) strand synthesis
   4624..4728    +  promoter       AmpR promoter: bla
   4729..5589    +  CDS            AmpR: β-lactamase; bla; confers resistance to ampicillin, carbenicillin, and related antibiotics
>Addgene plasmid #83294 | csd2_140-251/pET21a(+) | addgene full sequence | sequence record 164846 | Addgene Assembled Sequence
ACGTGAGTTTTCGTTCCACTGAGCGTCAGACCCCGTAGAAAAGATCAAAGGATCTTCTTGAGATCCTTTT
TTTCTGCGCGTAATCTGCTGCTTGCAAACAAAAAAACCACCGCTACCAGCGGTGGTTTGTTTGCCGGATC
AAGAGCTACCAACTCTTTTTCCGAAGGTAACTGGCTTCAGCAGAGCGCAGATACCAAATACTGTCCTTCT
AGTGTAGCCGTAGTTAGGCCACCACTTCAAGAACTCTGTAGCACCGCCTACATACCTCGCTCTGCTAATC
CTGTTACCAGTGGCTGCTGCCAGTGGCGATAAGTCGTGTCTTACCGGGTTGGACTCAAGACGATAGTTAC
CGGATAAGGCGCAGCGGTCGGGCTGAACGGGGGGTTCGTGCACACAGCCCAGCTTGGAGCGAACGACCTA
CACCGAACTGAGATACCTACAGCGTGAGCTATGAGAAAGCGCCACGCTTCCCGAAGGGAGAAAGGCGGAC
AGGTATCCGGTAAGCGGCAGGGTCGGAACAGGAGAGCGCACGAGGGAGCTTCCAGGGGGAAACGCCTGGT
ATCTTTATAGTCCTGTCGGGTTTCGCCACCTCTGACTTGAGCGTCGATTTTTGTGATGCTCGTCAGGGGG
GCGGAGCCTATGGAAAAACGCCAGCAACGCGGCCTTTTTACGGTTCCTGGCCTTTTGCTGGCCTTTTGCT
CACATGTTCTTTCCTGCGTTATCCCCTGATTCTGTGGATAACCGTATTACCGCCTTTGAGTGAGCTGATA
CCGCTCGCCGCAGCCGAACGACCGAGCGCAGCGAGTCAGTGAGCGAGGAAGCGGAAGAGCGCCTGATGCG
GTATTTTCTCCTTACGCATCTGTGCGGTATTTCACACCGCATATATGGTGCACTCTCAGTACAATCTGCT
CTGATGCCGCATAGTTAAGCCAGTATACACTCCGCTATCGCTACGTGACTGGGTCATGGCTGCGCCCCGA
CACCCGCCAACACCCGCTGACGCGCCCTGACGGGCTTGTCTGCTCCCGGCATCCGCTTACAGACAAGCTG
TGACCGTCTCCGGGAGCTGCATGTGTCAGAGGTTTTCACCGTCATCACCGAAACGCGCGAGGCAGCTGCG
GTAAAGCTCATCAGCGTGGTCGTGAAGCGATTCACAGATGTCTGCCTGTTCATCCGCGTCCAGCTCGTTG
AGTTTCTCCAGAAGCGTTAATGTCTGGCTTCTGATAAAGCGGGCCATGTTAAGGGCGGTTTTTTCCTGTT
TGGTCACTGATGCCTCCGTGTAAGGGGGATTTCTGTTCATGGGGGTAATGATACCGATGAAACGAGAGAG
GATGCTCACGATACGGGTTACTGATGATGAACATGCCCGGTTACTGGAACGTTGTGAGGGTAAACAACTG
GCGGTATGGATGCGGCGGGACCAGAGAAAAATCACTCAGGGTCAATGCCAGCGCTTCGTTAATACAGATG
TAGGTGTTCCACAGGGTAGCCAGCAGCATCCTGCGATGCAGATCCGGAACATAATGGTGCAGGGCGCTGA
CTTCCGCGTTTCCAGACTTTACGAAACACGGAAACCGAAGACCATTCATGTTGTTGCTCAGGTCGCAGAC
GTTTTGCAGCAGCAGTCGCTTCACGTTCGCTCGCGTATCGGTGATTCATTCTGCTAACCAGTAAGGCAAC
CCCGCCAGCCTAGCCGGGTCCTCAACGACAGGAGCACGATCATGCGCACCCGTGGGGCCGCCATGCCGGC
GATAATGGCCTGCTTCTCGCCGAAACGTTTGGTGGCGGGACCAGTGACGAAGGCTTGAGCGAGGGCGTGC
AAGATTCCGAATACCGCAAGCGACAGGCCGATCATCGTCGCGCTCCAGCGAAAGCGGTCCTCGCCGAAAA
TGACCCAGAGCGCTGCCGGCACCTGTCCTACGAGTTGCATGATAAAGAAGACAGTCATAAGTGCGGCGAC
GATAGTCATGCCCCGCGCCCACCGGAAGGAGCTGACTGGGTTGAAGGCTCTCAAGGGCATCGGTCGAGAT
CCCGGTGCCTAATGAGTGAGCTAACTTACATTAATTGCGTTGCGCTCACTGCCCGCTTTCCAGTCGGGAA
ACCTGTCGTGCCAGCTGCATTAATGAATCGGCCAACGCGCGGGGAGAGGCGGTTTGCGTATTGGGCGCCA
GGGTGGTTTTTCTTTTCACCAGTGAGACGGGCAACAGCTGATTGCCCTTCACCGCCTGGCCCTGAGAGAG
TTGCAGCAAGCGGTCCACGCTGGTTTGCCCCAGCAGGCGAAAATCCTGTTTGATGGTGGTTAACGGCGGG
ATATAACATGAGCTGTCTTCGGTATCGTCGTATCCCACTACCGAGATATCCGCACCAACGCGCAGCCCGG
ACTCGGTAATGGCGCGCATTGCGCCCAGCGCCATCTGATCGTTGGCAACCAGCATCGCAGTGGGAACGAT
GCCCTCATTCAGCATTTGCATGGTTTGTTGAAAACCGGACATGGCACTCCAGTCGCCTTCCCGTTCCGCT
ATCGGCTGAATTTGATTGCGAGTGAGATATTTATGCCAGCCAGCCAGACGCAGACGCGCCGAGACAGAAC
TTAATGGGCCCGCTAACAGCGCGATTTGCTGGTGACCCAATGCGACCAGATGCTCCACGCCCAGTCGCGT
ACCGTCTTCATGGGAGAAAATAATACTGTTGATGGGTGTCTGGTCAGAGACATCAAGAAATAACGCCGGA
ACATTAGTGCAGGCAGCTTCCACAGCAATGGCATCCTGGTCATCCAGCGGATAGTTAATGATCAGCCCAC
TGACGCGTTGCGCGAGAAGATTGTGCACCGCCGCTTTACAGGCTTCGACGCCGCTTCGTTCTACCATCGA
CACCACCACGCTGGCACCCAGTTGATCGGCGCGAGATTTAATCGCCGCGACAATTTGCGACGGCGCGTGC
AGGGCCAGACTGGAGGTGGCAACGCCAATCAGCAACGACTGTTTGCCCGCCAGTTGTTGTGCCACGCGGT
TGGGAATGTAATTCAGCTCCGCCATCGCCGCTTCCACTTTTTCCCGCGTTTTCGCAGAAACGTGGCTGGC
CTGGTTCACCACGCGGGAAACGGTCTGATAAGAGACACCGGCATACTCTGCGACATCGTATAACGTTACT
GGTTTCACATTCACCACCCTGAATTGACTCTCTTCCGGGCGCTATCATGCCATACCGCGAAAGGTTTTGC
GCCATTCGATGGTGTCCGGGATCTCGACGCTCTCCCTTATGCGACTCCTGCATTAGGAAGCAGCCCAGTA
GTAGGTTGAGGCCGTTGAGCACCGCCGCCGCAAGGAATGGTGCATGCAAGGAGATGGCGCCCAACAGTCC
CCCGGCCACGGGGCCTGCCACCATACCCACGCCGAAACAAGCGCTCATGAGCCCGAAGTGGCGAGCCCGA
TCTTCCCCATCGGTGATGTCGGCGATATAGGCGCCAGCAACCGCACCTGTGGCGCCGGTGATGCCGGCCA
CGATGCGTCCGGCGTAGAGGATCGAGATCTCGATCCCGCGAAATTAATACGACTCACTATAGGGGAATTG
TGAGCGGATAACAATTCCCCTCTAGAAATAATTTTGTTTAACTTTAAGAAGGAGATATACATATGCCCAT
AAAAACTTATAGCGCTATCAAACCCACCAAAGAAAGGAACCACCCCATTAAAAAAATTAAGGGCGTTGAA
TCCGGGATTGATTTTATCGCGCCATTAAACACGCCTGTTTATGCGAGCGCTGATGGGATTGTGGATTTTG
TGAAGACCAATTCTAATGTGGGGTATGGGAACTTGGTGCGCATTGAACATGCGTTTGGTTTTAGCTCCAT
TTACACGCACTTAGATCATGTCAATGTGCAGCCCAAAAGCTTCATCCAAAAAGGGCAGTTGATTGGCTAT
AGCGGGAAGAGCGGTAATAGCGGCGGCGAAAAATTGCATTATGAAGTGCTCGAGCACCACCACCACCACC
ACTGAGATCCGGCTGCTAACAAAGCCCGAAAGGAAGCTGAGTTGGCTGCTGCCACCGCTGAGCAATAACT
AGCATAACCCCTTGGGGCCTCTAAACGGGTCTTGAGGGGTTTTTTGCTGAAAGGAGGAACTATATCCGGA
TTGGCGAATGGG
[124 nt withheld, positions 4143-4266]
C
[91 nt withheld, positions 4268-4358]
A
[49 nt withheld, positions 4360-4408]
CCTTTGACGTTGGAGTCCACGTTCTTT
[37 nt withheld, positions 4436-4472]
ACCCTATCTCGGTCTATTCTTTTGATTTATAAGGGATTTTGCCGATTTCGGCCTATTGGTTAAAAAATGA
GCTGATTTAACAAAAATTTAACGCGAATTTTAACAAAATATTAACGCTTACAATTTAGGTGGCACTTTTC
GGGGAAATGTGCGCGGAACCCCTATTTGTTTATTTTTCTAAATACATTCAAATATGTATCCGCTCATGAG
ACAATAACCCTGATAAATGCTTCAATAATATTGAAAAAGGAAGAGTATGAGTATTCAACATTTCCGTGTC
GCCCTTATTCCCTTTTTTGCGGCATTTTGCCTTCCTGTTTTTGCTCACCCAGAAACGCTGGTGAAAGTAA
AAGATGCTGAAGATCAGTTGGGTGCACGAGTGGGTTACATCGAACTGGATCTCAACAGCGGTAAGATCCT
TGAGAGTTTTCGCCCCGAAGAACGTTTTCCAATGATGAGCACTTTTAAAGTTCTGCTATGTGGCGCGGTA
TTATCCCGTATTGACGCCGGGCAAGAGCAACTCGGTCGCCGCATACACTATTCTCAGAATGACTTGGTTG
AGTACTCACCAGTCACAGAAAAGCATCTTACGGATGGCATGACAGTAAGAGAATTATGCAGTGCTGCCAT
AACCATGAGTGATAACACTGCGGCCAACTTACTTCTGACAACGATCGGAGGACCGAAGGAGCTAACCGCT
TTTTTGCACAACATGGGGGATCATGTAACTCGCCTTGATCGTTGGGAACCGGAGCTGAATGAAGCCATAC
CAAACGACGAGCGTGACACCACGATGCCTGCAGCAATGGCAACAACGTTGCGCAAACTATTAACTGGCGA
ACTACTTACTCTAGCTTCCCGGCAACAATTAATAGACTGGATGGAGGCGGATAAAGTTGCAGGACCACTT
CTGCGCTCGGCCCTTCCGGCTGGCTGGTTTATTGCTGATAAATCTGGAGCCGGTGAGCGTGGGTCTCGCG
GTATCATTGCAGCACTGGGGCCAGATGGTAAGCCCTCCCGTATCGTAGTTATCTACACGACGGGGAGTCA
GGCAACTATGGATGAACGAAATAGACAGATCGCTGAGATAGGTGCCTCACTGATTAAGCATTGGTAACTG
TCAGACCAAGTTTACTCATATATACTTTAGATTGATTTAAAACTTCATTTTTAATTTAAAAGGATCTAGG
TGAAGATCCTTTTTGATAATCTCATGACCAAAATCCCTTA
