>Addgene plasmid #83294 | csd2_140-251/pET21a(+) | addgene partial sequence | sequence record 164840 | T7 5'-TAATACGACTCACTATAGGG-3'
CCCTCTAGAAATAATTTTGTTTAACTTTAAGAAGGAGATATACATATGCCCATAAAAACTTATAGCGCTA
TCAAACCCACCAAAGAAAGGAACCACCCCATTAAAAAAATTAAGGGCGTTGAATCCGGGATTGATTTTAT
CGCGCCATTAAACACGCCTGTTTATGCGAGCGCTGATGGGATTGTGGATTTTGTGAAGACCAATTCTAAT
GTGGGGTATGGGAACTTGGTGCGCATTGAACATGCGTTTGGTTTTAGCTCCATTTACACGCACTTAGATC
ATGTCAATGTGCAGCCCAAAAGCTTCATCCAAAAAGGGCAGTTGATTGGCTATAGCGGGAAGAGCGGTAA
TAGCGGCGGCGAAAAATTGCATTATGAAGTGCTCGAGCACCACCACCACCACCACTGAGATCCGGCTGCT
AACAAAGCCCGAAAGGAAGCTGAGTTGGCTGCTGCCACCGCTGAGCAATAACTAGCATAACCCCTTGGGG
CCTCTAAACGGGTCTTGAGGGGTTTTTTGCTGAAAGGAGGAACTATATCCGGATTGGCGAATGGG
[124 nt withheld, positions 556-679]
C
[91 nt withheld, positions 681-771]
A
[49 nt withheld, positions 773-821]
CCTTTGACGTTGGAGTCCACGTTCTTT
[37 nt withheld, positions 849-885]
ACCCTATCTCGGTCTATTCTTTTGATTTATAAGGGATTTTGCCGATTTCGGCCTATTGGTTAAAAAATGA
GCTGATTTAACAAAAATTTAACGCGAATTTTAACAAAATATTAACGCTTACAATTTAGGTGGCAC
