>Addgene plasmid #83294 | csd2_140-251/pET21a(+) | addgene partial sequence | sequence record 164842 | T7term 5'-GCTAGTTATTGCTCAGCGG-3'
CTTCCTTTCGGGCTTTGTTAGCAGCCGGATCTCAGTGGTGGTGGTGGTGGTGCTCGAGCACTTCATAATG
CAATTTTTCGCCGCCGCTATTACCGCTCTTCCCGCTATAGCCAATCAACTGCCCTTTTTGGATGAAGCTT
TTGGGCTGCACATTGACATGATCTAAGTGCGTGTAAATGGAGCTAAAACCAAACGCATGTTCAATGCGCA
CCAAGTTCCCATACCCCACATTAGAATTGGTCTTCACAAAATCCACAATCCCATCAGCGCTCGCATAAAC
AGGCGTGTTTAATGGCGCGATAAAATCAATCCCGGATTCAACGCCCTTAATTTTTTTAATGGGGTGGTTC
CTTTCTTTGGTGGGTTTGATAGCGCTATAAGTTTTTATGGGCATATGTATATCTCCTTCTTAAAGTTAAA
CAAAATTATTTCTAGAGGGGAATTGTTATCCGCTCACAATTCCCCTATAGTGAGTCGTATTAATTTCGCG
GGATCGAGATCTCGATCCTCTACGCCGGACGCATCGTGGCCGGCATCACCGGCGCCACAGGTGCGGTTGC
TGGCGCCTATATCGCCGACATCACCGATGGGGAAGATCGGGCTCGCCACTTCGGGCTCATGAGCGCTTGT
TTCGGCGTGGGTATGGTGGCAGGCCCCGTGGCCGGGGGACTGTTGGGCGCCATCTCCTTGCATGCACCAT
TCCTTGCGGCGGCGGTGCTCAACGGCCTCAACCTACTACTGGGCTGCTTCCTAATGCAGGAGTCGCATAA
GGGAGAGCGTCGAGATCCCGGACACCATCGAATGGCGCAAAACCTTTCGCGGTATGGCATGATAGCGCCC
GGAAGAGAGTCAATTCAGGGTGGTGAATGTGAAACCAGTAACGTTATACGATGTCGCAGAGTATGCCGGT
GTCTCTTATCAGACCGTTTCCCGCGTGGTGAACCAGGCCA
